>Addgene plasmid #42490 | PIK3R2A | depositor partial sequence | sequence record 57322 | PIK3R2A sequence 673 bps
CATATGCACCATCATCATCATCATTCTTCTGGTGTAGATCTGGGTACCGAGAACCTGTACTTCCAATCCA
TGGGCCTCACACTCCCCGACTTGCCCGAGCAGTTCTCCCCACCTGATGTGGCTCCCCCTCTTCTGGTGAA
GCTTGTGGAGGCCATTGAAAGGACAGGGCTGGACAGCGAATCTCACTACCGCCCGGAGCTGCCCGCACCG
CGTACAGACTGGTCCCTGAGCGACGTGGATCAGTGGGACACGGCAGCCCTGGCTGACGGCATTAAGAGCT
TCCTGCTGGCACTGCCCGCGCCGCTCGTGACCCCCGAGGCCTCGGCCGAGGCGCGCCGGGCCCTGCGGGA
GGCCGCGGGGCCCGTGGGGCCGGCGCTGGAGCCACCGACGCTGCCGCTGCACCGCGCGCTCACGCTGCGC
TTCCTGCTCCAGCACCTGGGCCGCGTGGCCCGCCGCGCCCCGGCCCTGGGTCCCGCGGTCCGGGCCCTGG
GCGCCACCTTTGGGCCGCTGCTGCTGCGCGCGCCGCCGCCGCCGTCCTCGCCGCCGCCAGGGGGCGCTCC
CGACGGGAGTGAGCCCAGCCCTGACTTCCCGGCGCTGCTGGTGGAGAAGCTGCTTCAGGAACACTTGGAA
GAGCAGGAGGTTGCGTGACAGTAAAGGTGGATACGGATCCGAA
