>Addgene plasmid #42490 | PIK3R2A | addgene partial sequence | sequence record 59405 | T7 5'-TAATACGACTCACTATAGGG-3'
ATTCCCCTCTAGAAATAATTTTGTTTAACTTTAAGAAGGAGATATACATATGCACCATCATCATCATCAT
TCTTCTGGTGTAGATCTGGGTACCGAGAACCTGTACTTCCAATCCATGGGCCTCACACTCCCCGACTTGC
CCGAGCAGTTCTCCCCACCTGATGTGGCTCCCCCTCTTCTGGTGAAGCTTGTGGAGGCCATTGAAAGGAC
AGGGCTGGACAGCGAATCTCACTACCGCCCGGAGCTGCCCGCACCGCGTACAGACTGGTCCCTGAGCGAC
GTGGATCAGTGGGACACGGCAGCCCTGGCTGACGGCATTAAGAGCTTCCTGCTGGCACTGCCCGCGCCGC
TCGTGACCCCCGAGGCCTCGGCCGAGGCGCGCCGGGCCCTGCGGGAGGCCGCGGGGCCCGTGGGGCCGGC
GCTGGAGCCACCGACGCTGCCGCTGCACCGCGCGCTCACGCTGCGCTTCCTGCTCCAGCACCTGGGCCGC
GTGGCCCGCCGCGCCCCGGCCCTGGGTCCCGCGGTCCGGGCCCTGGGCGCCACCTTTGGGCCGCTGCTGC
TGCGCGCGCCGCCGCCGCCGTCCTCGCCGCCGCCAGGGGGCGCTCCCGACGGGAGTGAGCCCAGCCCTGA
CTTCCCGGCGCTGCTGGTGGAGAAGCTGCTTCAGGAACACTTGGAAGAGCAGGAGGTTGCGTGACAGTAA
AGGTGGATACGGATCCGAATTCGAGCTCCGTCGACAAGCTTGCGGCCGCACTCGAGCACCACCACCACCA
CCACTGAGATCCGGCTGCTAACAAAGCCCGAAAGGAAGCTGAATTGGCTGCTGCCACCGCTGA
