[The description below was written by a language model from this plasmid's Addgene catalogue record.]
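Description:
PIK3R2A is a bacterial expression plasmid built on the pNIC28-Bsa4 backbone from the Structural Genomics Consortium, designed to produce a fragment of a human protein in E. coli for structure determination. It is maintained as a high-copy plasmid under kanamycin selection. The record does not list the origin of replication or the promoter. However, the recommended sequencing primers (T7 forward and T7 terminator) and the depositor's advice to express in a BL21(DE3)-derived strain carrying a rare-codon helper plasmid point to a T7 promoter/terminator cassette driven by T7 RNA polymerase supplied by the host.

The insert is a roughly 673 bp segment of human PIK3R2, which encodes the p85-beta regulatory subunit of phosphoinositide 3-kinase. It was introduced by ligation-independent cloning. Given its size, and as the record itself cautions, this is a partial construct covering a domain-scale portion of the protein rather than the full open reading frame. The exact residue boundaries are not given. The mutation field only points to the depositor comments, which contain no specific sequence changes.

The fragment carries an N-terminal hexahistidine tag followed by a TEV protease cleavage site. This allows purification by immobilised metal affinity chromatography and then removal of the tag to leave near-native protein. The construct is linked to a deposited crystal structure, so its typical use is recombinant production of this p85-beta fragment for crystallography and for related biophysical or biochemical studies. No feature table was provided, so the element-level layout of the plasmid cannot be described beyond these catalogue fields.
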