Addgene plasmid #42490: PIK3R2A
Purpose: Bacterial expression for structure determination; may not be full ORF
Depositing lab: Nicola Burgess-Brown. Depositing organization: University of Oxford.
Backbone
  Vector backbone: pNIC28-Bsa4
  Backbone manufacturer: SGC
  Vector type: Bacterial Expression
Growth in bacteria
  Bacterial resistance: Kanamycin, 50 μg/mL
  Growth temperature: 37°C
  Growth strain: Mach1 ;
  Copy number: High Copy
Gene/Insert
  Gene/Insert name: PIK3R2A (alt names: PIK3R2A; gi|4826908; PDB:2XS6)
  Species: H. sapiens (human)
  Insert size (bp): 673
  Mutation: See Comments
  Entrez Gene: PIK3R2 (a.k.a. MPPH, MPPH1, P85B, p85, p85-BETA, p85beta)
  Tag / fusion protein: His6-TEV (N terminal on insert)
  Cloning method: Ligation Independent Cloning
  Sequencing primers: 5′ T7; 3′ T7-term
Terms and licenses: Academic/Nonprofit Terms; Industry Terms: Not Available to Industry
Depositor comments: http://www.thesgc.org/structures/2XS6/ Use BL21(DE3)-R3-pRARE2 strain for expression.
How to cite: PIK3R2A was a gift from Nicola Burgess-Brown (Addgene plasmid # 42490 ; http://n2t.net/addgene:42490 ; RRID:Addgene_42490)
